Addgene plasmid #56590: EYFP-Golgi-7
Purpose: Localization: Golgi, Excitation: 513, Emission: 527
Depositing lab: Michael Davidson. Depositing organization: Florida State University, Tallahassee. Publication: The fluorescent protein color palette. Olenych SG, Claxton NS, Ottenberg GK, Davidson MW. Curr Protoc Cell Biol. 2007 Sep;Chapter 21:Unit 21.5. doi: 10.1002/0471143030.cb2105s36. PubMed 18228502.
Backbone
  Vector backbone: EYFP
  Backbone size w/o insert (bp): 4750
  Vector type: Mammalian Expression
  Selectable markers: Neomycin (select with G418)
Growth in bacteria
  Bacterial resistance: Kanamycin, 50 μg/mL
  Growth temperature: 37°C
  Growth strain: DH5alpha
  Copy number: High Copy
Gene/Insert
  Gene/Insert name: Golgi (alt name: NM_001497.3)
  Species: H. sapiens (human)
  Mutation: aa 1-82 of NM_001497.3
  Entrez Gene: B4GALT1 (a.k.a. B4GAL-T1, CDG2D, CLDLFIB, GGTB2, GT1, GTB, beta4Gal-T1)
  Promoter: CMV
  Tag / fusion protein: EYFP
  Cloning method: Unknown
  Sequencing primers: 5′ CMV-F; 3′ SV40pA-R
Terms and licenses: Academic/Nonprofit Terms; Industry Terms
Depositor comments: . Excitation = 513; Emission = 527
How to cite: EYFP-Golgi-7 was a gift from Michael Davidson (Addgene plasmid # 56590 ; http://n2t.net/addgene:56590 ; RRID:Addgene_56590)
