[The description below was written by a language model from this plasmid's Addgene catalogue record.]
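Description:
EYFP-Golgi-7 is a mammalian expression plasmid that produces a Golgi-targeted enhanced yellow fluorescent protein. It is built on an EYFP vector backbone of about 4.75 kb (excluding the insert). It is maintained as a high-copy plasmid in E. coli under kanamycin selection. For mammalian cells it carries a neomycin resistance marker, so stable transfectants can be selected with G418. The record does not include a feature table, so the origin of replication and the exact arrangement of the resistance cassette are not stated. The use of an SV40 polyA reverse sequencing primer suggests that an SV40 polyadenylation signal lies downstream of the expression cassette.

The insert is the first 82 amino acids of human B4GALT1 (beta-1,4-galactosyltransferase 1), fused to EYFP and expressed from the CMV promoter, a strong constitutive promoter in most mammalian cell lines. B4GALT1 is a type II membrane protein resident in the Golgi. Its N-terminal region, comprising the short cytoplasmic tail, the transmembrane signal-anchor and part of the stem, is widely used as a targeting sequence that retains a fused protein in the Golgi apparatus. The record does not state the orientation of the fusion or the meaning of the "7" in the name. The fusion labels the Golgi with yellow fluorescence, with a recorded excitation maximum of 513 nm and emission maximum of 527 nm. The plasmid belongs to a set of fluorescent protein localization constructs. It is typically used as an organelle marker for live- or fixed-cell imaging, for colocalization studies, and for following Golgi morphology and dynamics in transfected cells.
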