>Addgene plasmid #56590 | EYFP-Golgi-7 | depositor partial sequence | sequence record 87479 | insert sequence
ATTGACGCAAATGGGCGGTAGGCGTGTACGGTGGGAGGTCTATATAAGCAGAGCTGGTTTAGTGAACCGT
CAGATCCGCTAGCATGAGGCTTCGGGAGCCGCTCCTGAGCGGCAGCGCCGCGATGCCAGGCGCGTCCCTA
CAGCGGGCCTGCCGCCTGCTCGTGGCCGTCTGCGCTCTGCACCTTGGCGTCACCCTCGTTTACTACCTGG
CTGGCCGCGACCTGAGCCGCCTGCCCCAACTGGTCGGAGTCTCCACACCGCTGCAGGGCGGCTCGAACAG
TGCCGCCGCCATCGGGCAGTCCTCCGGGGAGCTCCGGACCGGAGGGGCCAAGGATCCACCGGTCGCCACC
ATGGTGAGCAAGGGCGAGGAGCTGTTCACCGGGGTGGTGCCCATCCTGGTCGAGCTGGACGGCGACGTAA
ACGGCCACAAGTTCAGCGTGTCCGGCGAGGGCGAGGGCGATGCCACCTACGGCAAGCTGACCCTGAAGTT
CATCTGCACCACCGGCAAGCTGCCCGTGCCCTGGCCCACCCTCGTGACCACCTTCGGCTACGGCCTGCAG
TGCTTCGCCCGCTACCCCGACCACATGAAGCAGCACGACTTCTTCAAGTCCGCCATGCCCGAAGGCTACG
TCCAGGAGCGCACCATCTTCTTCAAGGACGACGGCAACTACAAGACCCGCGCCGAGGTGAAGTTCGAGGG
CGACACCCTGGTGAACCGCATCGAGCTGAAGGGCATCGACTTCAAGGAGGACGGCAACATCCTGGGGCAC
AAGCTGGAGTACAACTACAACAGCCACAACGTCTATATCATGGCCGACAAGCAGAAGAACGGCATCAAGG
TGAACTTCAAGATCCGCCACAACATCGAGGACGGCAGCGTGCAGCTCGCCGACCACTACCAGCAGAACAC
CCCCATCGGCGACGGCCCCGTGCTGCTGCCCGACAACCACTACCTGAGCTACCAGTCCGCCCTGAGCAAA
GACCCCAACGAGAAGCGCGATCACATGGTCCTGCTGGAGTTCGTGACCGCCGCCGGGATCACTCTCGGCA
TGGACGAGCTGTACAAGTAAAGCGGCCGCGACTCTAGATCATAATCAGCCATACCACATTTGTAGAGGTT
TTACTTGCTTTAAAAAACCTCCCACACCTCCCCCTGAACCTGAAACA
