>Addgene plasmid #56590 | EYFP-Golgi-7 | addgene partial sequence | sequence record 110275 | CMV-F 5'-CGCAAATGGGCGGTAGGCGTG-3'
GTCAGATCCGCTAGCATGAGGCTTCGGGAGCCGCTCCTGAGCGGCAGCGCCGCGATGCCAGGCGCGTCCC
TACAGCGGGCCTGCCGCCTGCTCGTGGCCGTCTGCGCTCTGCACCTTGGCGTCACCCTCGTTTACTACCT
GGCTGGCCGCGACCTGAGCCGCCTGCCCCAACTGGTCGGAGTCTCCACACCGCTGCAGGGCGGCTCGAAC
AGTGCCGCCGCCATCGGGCAGTCCTCCGGGGAGCTCCGGACCGGAGGGGCCAAGGATCCACCGGTCGCCA
CCATGGTGAGCAAGGGCGAGGAGCTGTTCACCGGGGTGGTGCCCATCCTGGTCGAGCTGGACGGCGACGT
AAACGGCCACAAGTTCAGCGTGTCCGGCGAGGGCGAGGGCGATGCCACCTACGGCAAGCTGACCCTGAAG
TTCATCTGCACCACCGGCAAGCTGCCCGTGCCCTGGCCCACCCTCGTGACCACCTTCGGCTACGGCCTGC
AGTGCTTCGCCCGCTACCCCGACCACATGAAGCAGCACGACTTCTTCAAGTCCGCCATGCCCGAAGGCTA
CGTCCAGGAGCGCACCATCTTCTTCAAGGACGACGGCAACTACAAGACCCGCGCCGAGGTGAAGTTCGAG
GGCGACACCCTGGTGAACCGCATCGAGCTGAAGGGCATCGACTTCAAGGAGGACGGCAACATCCTGGGGC
ACAAGCTGGA
